Addgene plasmid #16387: PKC delta dNPS
Depositing lab: Bernard Weinstein. Depositing organization: Columbia University. Publication: Roles of specific isoforms of protein kinase C in the transcriptional control of cyclin D1 and related genes. Soh JW, Weinstein IB. J Biol Chem. 2003 Sep 5. 278(36):34709-16. 10.1074/jbc.M302016200 PubMed 12794082.
Backbone
  Vector backbone: pHACE
  Backbone size w/o insert (bp): 5400
  Vector type: Mammalian Expression
  Selectable markers: Neomycin (select with G418)
Growth in bacteria
  Bacterial resistance: Ampicillin, 100 μg/mL
  Growth temperature: 37°C
  Growth strain: DH5alpha
  Copy number: High Copy
Gene/Insert
  Gene/Insert name: PKC delta
  Species: M. musculus (mouse)
  Insert size (bp): 1566
  Mutation: N-terminal pseudosubstrate domain deletion: aa 152-674
  Entrez Gene: Prkcd (a.k.a. D14Ertd420e, PKC[d], PKCdelta, Pkcd)
  Tag / fusion protein: HA (C terminal on backbone)
  Cloning method: Restriction Enzyme; 5′ cloning site EcoRI (not destroyed); 3′ cloning site EcoRI (not destroyed)
  Sequencing primers: 5′ CMV-F
Terms and licenses: Academic/Nonprofit Terms; Industry Terms: Not Available to Industry
How to cite: PKC delta dNPS was a gift from Bernard Weinstein (Addgene plasmid # 16387 ; http://n2t.net/addgene:16387 ; RRID:Addgene_16387)
