[The description below was written by a language model from this plasmid's Addgene catalogue record.]
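Description:
PKC delta dNPS is a mammalian expression plasmid built on the pHACE backbone (about 5.4 kb without insert). It carries a truncated form of mouse protein kinase C delta (Prkcd). The roughly 1.57 kb insert encodes residues 152–674, so the N-terminal region containing the pseudosubstrate domain has been removed. In PKC family kinases the pseudosubstrate sequence occupies the catalytic site and keeps the enzyme autoinhibited. Deletions of this kind are therefore generally used to relieve that inhibition and give a more active kinase, although the record itself does not describe the mutant's activity. The fragment was cloned into an EcoRI site that is retained at both ends, and it is fused in frame to a C-terminal HA epitope tag supplied by the backbone, which allows the protein to be detected or immunoprecipitated with anti-HA antibodies.

The record does not explicitly name the promoter. The listed 5′ sequencing primer is CMV-F, which suggests a CMV promoter lies upstream of the insert. In bacteria the plasmid is maintained at high copy number under ampicillin selection. A neomycin resistance marker allows G418 selection of stably transfected mammalian cells. No feature table is provided, so the origin of replication, polyadenylation signal and other backbone elements are not documented here.

The associated publication examines the roles of individual PKC isoforms in the transcriptional control of cyclin D1 and related genes. This points to the construct being used in transfection experiments to test how PKC delta signalling without pseudosubstrate regulation affects gene expression, probably alongside other isoform-specific constructs.
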