>Addgene plasmid #16387 | PKC delta dNPS | addgene partial sequence | sequence record 22758 | 16387 with CMV-F
AGCTCTCTGGCTAACTAGAGAACCCACTGCTTACTGGCTTATCGAAATTAATACGACTCACTATAGGGAG
ACCCAAGCTTGGTACCGAGCTCGGATCCTCGAGGCCACCATGGAATTCAAGATCCACTACATCAAGAACC
ACGAGTTTATCGCCACCTTCTTCGGGCAGCCCACCTTCTGTTCTGTGTGCAAAGAGTTTGTCTGGGGCCT
CAACAAGCAAGGCTACAAATGCAGGCAATGCAACGCTGCCATCCACAAGAAATGCATTGACAAGATTATC
GGCCGCTGCACTGGCACTGCCACCAATAGCCGGGACACCATCTTCCAGAAAGAACGCTTCAACATCGACA
TGCCTCACCGATTCAAGGTTTATAACTACATGAGCCCCACCTTCTGTGACCACTGTGGCAGTTTGCTCTG
GGGACTGGTGAAGCAGGGATTAAAGTGTGAAGATTGTGGCATGAATGTGCACCACAAATGCCGGGAGAAG
GTGGCCAACCTGTGTGGTATCAACCAAAAGCTCTTGGCTGAGGCCTTGAACCAAGTGACCCAGAGATCTT
CCCGGAAGCTGGACACAACAGAGTCTGTCGGAATATACCAGGGATTTGAGAAGAAGCCAGAAGTCTCTGG
GAGTGACATCCTANACAACAACGGGACCTATGGCAAGATCTGGGAGGGGAGCACCCGGTGCACCCTTGAG
AACTTCACCTTCCAAAAA
