>Addgene plasmid #16387 | PKC delta dNPS | addgene partial sequence | sequence record 22759 | 16387 with SP6
GCTCGAGCGGCCGCCAGTGTGATGGATATCTGCAGAATTGGATCCTTAGGCGTAGTCAGGCACGTCGTAA
GGATAGAATTCAATGTCCAGGAATTGCTCAAACTTGGGATTCACAAAGGAGAAGCCATGGAAGGCTTCCT
GGTCCATAGAGTCGATGAGGTTCTTGTCACTGAAGGAAAGCTGAGGTTTCTCATTCAGGAACTCTGGGTC
AAAGTTGCTGTAGTCTGAAGGGGATTTCACTTTGGGCTTAAAGGGCGGCTCCACCTTCCGCTTCTCCAGG
AGGGACCAGTTGATAGTCTTGAAAAAGGGGTGAATCCTGATGTTTCCTGTTACTCCCAGCCTCTTGTCAG
GGTCCCTCTCGAATAGCTTCTCCATGATGTCCTTGGATTCCTTGGTGATCCAACGGGGATAGTGTGGTGT
GTCCACCCGGATGGACTCGAAGAGCTCGTCCTCATCGTCGCCGTGGAAGGGGGACTGGCCGATGAGCATT
TCGTACAGGAGGACCCCGAAAGACCACCAGTCCACCGAGAAGGAGTACTTCAGGCCCTGCAGGATCTCAG
GGGCGATGTAGTCAGGAGTGCCGCAGAATGTGCTGGCCCGGCCCTCCCCAAATATATTCTCTTTGCACAT
CCCAAAGTCAGCGATCTTGATGTGGCCGTCCCTGTCTAGCATCACATTG
